>Addgene plasmid #235141 | pAAV-L7-6-FLAG-HA-T6B-WT-YFP | addgene full sequence | sequence record 469838 | Addgene NGS Result
CCTGCAGGCAGCTGCGCGCTCGCTCGCTCACTGAGGCCGCCCGGGCAAAGCCCGGGCGTCGGGCGACCTT
TGGTCGCCCGGCCTCAGTGAGCGAGCGAGCGCGCAGAGAGGGAGTGGCCAACTCCATCACTAGGGGTTCC
TTCTAGACAACTTTGTATAGAAAAGTTGACTAGTGGTTCCACCCTCATGTTGGTTGATCTTCAACATTGT
CCTGACTTCTTCCCACTTGACATTCCTCAGGGTCCTGTGATCATGGCTGGGTCTAGTGAGGTTCAAACCT
GCACTGCCCTACCCACACCCACACCCAGCTCAGCGTCAGTCAGGATCAACAGTTACCTAGAGATCATCTT
TCTGGGGCTTAAGCATTGGTGGGAGCAGATGGGATATGAGTTGGGGATTTGGGGATGGGGGAAGATATCT
GCTCCCCCTCCCCCTACACCCTAGCCTTTTAAAAGGCCTTCTCAGGTCAGAGACCAGGAGAAAAGTATAG
GAGAGATACACAATGGACCAGGAAGAAGAAAAGGGAGAGGGAGGCTCAGACCTTCTAGACAAGGTAAGAG
GGCTCTGGCTGACTCCACCATCCGCTTCTTGAGGTCTCGGCACCTGTAATTGACAAGATTAATTCATTTA
TAGGGCATCTAATTAGCAAGTAAGTCTCTGGAGTCCCCTGACCCAGTTACTATAACACACAGGGGGTATA
GGTAGGGGAGTATAAGAGCCCCTCCTCAGGGCAAATGAATGGATTCTTAGTACTGTCCCCCAAGAGATAG
TAGGTACTAGGATTTAGGGGCACTTCTGAGCCCCATTTCCCTGGTAAGTGTCCCAACCCCCCAAATCAAC
CCAAGCCTGGTCTCAATCTAGGACAGTGGTAGAATGCTGTCCCTAGAGTCAGTACCATGTGAAATTGTGC
TGCAGGCAGGGGCCCCAGGCTGGGAGGTGGGGGTTGGGGGAGTCAGGGGCAGGTCAGGGAAGGAGACTCA
GGTTTCATTTAGAGAAATTCTGCAGACCCGTGAGGACTCAAGTTTGTACAAAAAAGCTCGAGGCCACCAT
GGACTACAAGGACGACGATGACAAGTACCCTTATGACGTGCCCGATTACGCTAGCGGCCGCGATTGTCAG
GCTGTCTTGCAGACTCTTTTGAGCCGAACTGATTTGGACCCCAGGGTGCTCTCAAACACTGGCTGGGGCC
AAACTCAAATTAAGCAGGACACAGTGTGGGACATTGAAGAGGTGCCAAGGCCTGAGGGGAAATCTGACAA
AGGAACTGAGGGGTGGGAGAGCGCTGCCACACAGACCAAGAACTCAGGGGGCTGGGGAGATGCACCCAGC
CAAAGCAATCAAATGAAGTCTGGATGGGGGGAGCTCGTCGCCACCGGATCCATGGTGAGCAAGGGCGAGG
AGCTGTTCACCGGGGTGGTGCCCATCCTGGTCGAGCTGGACGGCGACGTAAACGGCCACAAGTTCAGCGT
GTCCGGCGAGGGCGAGGGCGATGCCACCTACGGCAAGCTGACCCTGAAGTTCATCTGCACCACCGGCAAG
CTGCCCGTGCCCTGGCCCACCCTCGTGACCACCTTCGGCTACGGCCTGCAGTGCTTCGCCCGCTACCCCG
ACCACATGAAGCAGCACGACTTCTTCAAGTCCGCCATGCCCGAAGGCTACGTCCAGGAGCGCACCATCTT
CTTCAAGGACGACGGCAACTACAAGACCCGCGCCGAGGTGAAGTTCGAGGGCGACACCCTGGTGAACCGC
ATCGAGCTGAAGGGCATCGACTTCAAGGAGGACGGCAACATCCTGGGGCACAAGCTGGAGTACAACTACA
ACAGCCACAACGTCTATATCATGGCCGACAAGCAGAAGAACGGCATCAAGGTGAACTTCAAGATCCGCCA
CAACATCGAGGACGGCAGCGTGCAGCTCGCCGACCACTACCAGCAGAACACCCCCATCGGCGACGGCCCC
GTGCTGCTGCCCGACAACCACTACCTGAGCTACCAGTCCGCCCTGAGCAAAGACCCCAACGAGAAGCGCG
ATCACATGGTCCTGCTGGAGTTCGTGACCGCCGCCGGGATCACTCTCGGCATGGACGAGCTGTACAAGTA
AGTCGACACCCAGCTTTCTTGTACAAAGTGGGAATTCCGATAATCAACCTCTGGATTACAAAATTTGTGA
AAGATTGACTGGTATTCTTAACTATGTTGCTCCTTTTACGCTATGTGGATACGCTGCTTTAATGCCTTTG
TATCATGCTATTGCTTCCCGTATGGCTTTCATTTTCTCCTCCTTGTATAAATCCTGGTTGCTGTCTCTTT
ATGAGGAGTTGTGGCCCGTTGTCAGGCAACGTGGCGTGGTGTGCACTGTGTTTGCTGACGCAACCCCCAC
TGGTTGGGGCATTGCCACCACCTGTCAGCTCCTTTCCGGGACTTTCGCTTTCCCCCTCCCTATTGCCACG
GCGGAACTCATCGCCGCCTGCCTTGCCCGCTGCTGGACAGGGGCTCGGCTGTTGGGCACTGACAATTCCG
TGGTGTTGTCGGGGAAGCTGACGTCCTTTCCATGGCTGCTCGCCTGTGTTGCCACCTGGATTCTGCGCGG
GACGTCCTTCTGCTACGTCCCTTCGGCCCTCAATCCAGCGGACCTTCCTTCCCGCGGCCTGCTGCCGGCT
CTGCGGCCTCTTCCGCGTCTTCGCCTTCGCCCTCAGACGAGTCGGATCTCCCTTTGGGCCGCCTCCCCGC
ATCGGGAATTCCTAGAGCTCGCTGATCAGCCTCGACTGTGCCTTCTAGTTGCCAGCCATCTGTTGTTTGC
CCCTCCCCCGTGCCTTCCTTGACCCTGGAAGGTGCCACTCCCACTGTCCTTTCCTAATAAAATGAGGAAA
TTGCATCGCATTGTCTGAGTAGGTGTCATTCTATTCTGGGGGGTGGGGTGGGGCAGGACAGCAAGGGGGA
GGATTGGGAAGAGAATAGCAGGCATGCTGGGGAGGGCCGCAGGAACCCCTAGTGATGGAGTTGGCCACTC
CCTCTCTGCGCGCTCGCTCGCTCACTGAGGCCGGGCGACCAAAGGTCGCCCGACGCCCGGGCTTTGCCCG
GGCGGCCTCAGTGAGCGAGCGAGCGCGCAGCTGCCTGCAGGGGCGCCTGATGCGGTATTTTCTCCTTACG
CATCTGTGCGGTATTTCACACCGCATA
[95 nt withheld, positions 3178-3272]
T
[46 nt withheld, positions 3274-3319]
C
[141 nt withheld, positions 3321-3461]
CCTTTGACGTTGGAGTCCACGTTCTTT
[37 nt withheld, positions 3489-3525]
ACTCTATCTCGGGCTATTCTTTTGATTTATAAGGGATTTTGCCGATTTCGGTCTATTGGTTAAAAAATGA
GCTGATTTAACAAAAATTTAACGCGAATTTTAACAAAATATTAACGTTTACAATTTTATGGTGCACTCTC
AGTACAATCTGCTCTGATGCCGCATAGTTAAGCCAGCCCCGACACCCGCCAACACCCGCTGACGCGCCCT
GACGGGCTTGTCTGCTCCCGGCATCCGCTTACAGACAAGCTGTGACCGTCTCCGGGAGCTGCATGTGTCA
GAGGTTTTCACCGTCATCACCGAAACGCGCGAGACGAAAGGGCCTCGTGATACGCCTATTTTTATAGGTT
AATGTCATGATAATAATGGTTTCTTAGACGTCAGGTGGCACTTTTCGGGGAAATGTGCGCGGAACCCCTA
TTTGTTTATTTTTCTAAATACATTCAAATATGTATCCGCTCATGAGACAATAACCCTGATAAATGCTTCA
ATAATATTGAAAAAGGAAGAGTATGAGTATTCAACATTTCCGTGTCGCCCTTATTCCCTTTTTTGCGGCA
TTTTGCCTTCCTGTTTTTGCTCACCCAGAAACGCTGGTGAAAGTAAAAGATGCTGAAGATCAGTTGGGTG
CACGAGTGGGTTACATCGAACTGGATCTCAACAGCGGTAAGATCCTTGAGAGTTTTCGCCCCGAAGAACG
TTTTCCAATGATGAGCACTTTTAAAGTTCTGCTATGTGGCGCGGTATTATCCCGTATTGACGCCGGGCAA
GAGCAACTCGGTCGCCGCATACACTATTCTCAGAATGACTTGGTTGAGTACTCACCAGTCACAGAAAAGC
ATCTTACGGATGGCATGACAGTAAGAGAATTATGCAGTGCTGCCATAACCATGAGTGATAACACTGCGGC
CAACTTACTTCTGACAACGATCGGAGGACCGAAGGAGCTAACCGCTTTTTTGCACAACATGGGGGATCAT
GTAACTCGCCTTGATCGTTGGGAACCGGAGCTGAATGAAGCCATACCAAACGACGAGCGTGACACCACGA
TGCCTGTAGCAATGGCAACAACGTTGCGCAAACTATTAACTGGCGAACTACTTACTCTAGCTTCCCGGCA
ACAATTAATAGACTGGATGGAGGCGGATAAAGTTGCAGGACCACTTCTGCGCTCGGCCCTTCCGGCTGGC
TGGTTTATTGCTGATAAATCTGGAGCCGGTGAGCGTGGAAGCCGCGGTATCATTGCAGCACTGGGGCCAG
ATGGTAAGCCCTCCCGTATCGTAGTTATCTACACGACGGGGAGTCAGGCAACTATGGATGAACGAAATAG
ACAGATCGCTGAGATAGGTGCCTCACTGATTAAGCATTGGTAACTGTCAGACCAAGTTTACTCATATATA
CTTTAGATTGATTTAAAACTTCATTTTTAATTTAAAAGGATCTAGGTGAAGATCCTTTTTGATAATCTCA
TGACCAAAATCCCTTAACGTGAGTTTTCGTTCCACTGAGCGTCAGACCCCGTAGAAAAGATCAAAGGATC
TTCTTGAGATCCTTTTTTTCTGCGCGTAATCTGCTGCTTGCAAACAAAAAAACCACCGCTACCAGCGGTG
GTTTGTTTGCCGGATCAAGAGCTACCAACTCTTTTTCCGAAGGTAACTGGCTTCAGCAGAGCGCAGATAC
CAAATACTGTTCTTCTAGTGTAGCCGTAGTTAGGCCACCACTTCAAGAACTCTGTAGCACCGCCTACATA
CCTCGCTCTGCTAATCCTGTTACCAGTGGCTGCTGCCAGTGGCGATAAGTCGTGTCTTACCGGGTTGGAC
TCAAGACGATAGTTACCGGATAAGGCGCAGCGGTCGGGCTGAACGGGGGGTTCGTGCACACAGCCCAGCT
TGGAGCGAACGACCTACACCGAACTGAGATACCTACAGCGTGAGCTATGAGAAAGCGCCACGCTTCCCGA
AGGGAGAAAGGCGGACAGGTATCCGGTAAGCGGCAGGGTCGGAACAGGAGAGCGCACGAGGGAGCTTCCA
GGGGGAAACGCCTGGTATCTTTATAGTCCTGTCGGGTTTCGCCACCTCTGACTTGAGCGTCGATTTTTGT
GATGCTCGTCAGGGGGGCGGAGCCTATGGAAAAACGCCAGCAACGCGGCCTTTTTACGGTTCCTGGCCTT
TTGCTGGCCTTTTGCTCACATGT
Features (pLannotate 1.2.2; 17 found; start..end, strand, type, name):
      1..141     -  repeat_region  AAV2 ITR: inverted terminal repeat of adeno-associated virus serotype 2 inverted
    148..168     +  protein_bind   attB4: mutant version of attB; core recombination site for the Gateway® BP reaction BP Clonase™
   1019..1037    +  protein_bind   attB1 (fragment): mutant version of attB; core recombination site for the Gateway® BP reaction BP Clonase™
   1055..1075    +  CDS            FLAG (fragment): FLAG® epitope tag, followed by an enterokinase cleavage site
   1112..1375    +  CDS            Tnrc6b (fragment): TNR6B_MOUSE - Also known as Kiaa1093. Experimental evidence at protein level: Swiss-Prot protein existence level 1. Plays a role in RNA-mediated gene silencing by both micro- RNAs (miRNAs) and short interfering RNAs (siRNAs). Required for miRNA- dependent translational repression and siRNA-dependent endonucleolytic cleavage of complementary mRNAs by argonaute family proteins. As scaffolding protein associates with argonaute proteins bound to partially complementary mRNAs and simultaneously can recruit CCR4-NOT and PAN deadenylase complexes. From Mus musculus (Mouse).
   1382..2101    +  CDS            EYFP: enhanced YFP mammalian codon-optimized
   2111..2131    -  protein_bind   attB2: mutant version of attB; core recombination site for the Gateway® BP reaction BP Clonase™
   2142..2730    +  misc_feature   WPRE: woodchuck hepatitis virus posttranscriptional regulatory element
   2766..2877    +  polyA_signal   bGH poly(A) signal: bovine growth hormone polyadenylation signal
   2981..3121    +  repeat_region  AAV2 ITR: inverted terminal repeat of adeno-associated virus serotype 2 inverted
   3126..3177    -  misc_feature   bom (fragment): basis of mobility region from pBR322
   3196..3651    +  rep_origin     f1 ori (sequence partly withheld): f1 bacteriophage origin of replication; arrow indicates direction of (+) strand synthesis
   3652..3701    -  misc_feature   bom (fragment): basis of mobility region from pBR322
   3803..3838    -  CDS            rop (fragment): Rop protein, which maintains plasmids at low copy number; rop
   3933..4037    +  promoter       AmpR promoter: bla
   4038..4898    +  CDS            AmpR: β-lactamase; bla; confers resistance to ampicillin, carbenicillin, and related antibiotics
   5069..5657    +  rep_origin     ori: high-copy-number ColE1/pMB1/pBR322/pUC origin of replication
