[The description below was written by a language model from this plasmid's Addgene catalogue record and pLannotate feature annotations shown in this document.]
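Description:
pAAV-L7-6-FLAG-HA-T6B-WT-YFP is a 5.7 kb adeno-associated virus transfer plasmid built on a pAAV backbone, designed to deliver a microRNA-blocking peptide to cerebellar Purkinje cells. The bacterial portion carries a high-copy ColE1/pUC-type origin, an ampicillin resistance gene (β-lactamase) with its own promoter, and an f1 phage origin, along with small remnants of pBR322 bom and rop sequences. Two AAV2 inverted terminal repeats flank the expression cassette and define the segment that is replicated and packaged into AAV particles when helper functions are provided.

Between the ITRs, the catalogue states that expression is driven by the Purkinje cell-specific L7-6 promoter. This promoter is not annotated in the feature table, but it presumably occupies the unannotated interval between the attB4 and attB1 sites, which together with a downstream attB2 site suggest assembly by multisite Gateway recombination. The open reading frame begins with an N-terminal FLAG/HA tag (only a FLAG fragment is detected by the annotation), followed by the T6B peptide and an in-frame EYFP. T6B is a fragment of TNRC6B, a scaffold protein that binds Argonaute and recruits deadenylase complexes. The catalogue lists the insert as human, whereas the automated annotation matched the mouse ortholog. A WPRE element enhances transcript stability and expression, and a bovine growth hormone polyadenylation signal terminates the transcript.

The "WT" designation implies the functional, Argonaute-binding form of the peptide. The associated publication on microRNA mechanisms in Purkinje cell specification suggests use for cell-type-specific disruption of miRNA-mediated silencing, with YFP fluorescence marking the expressing cells.
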