Addgene plasmid #235141: pAAV-L7-6-FLAG-HA-T6B-WT-YFP
Purpose: Expresses the T6B peptide fused with YFP under the Purkinje cell-specific L7-6 promoter
Depositing lab: Giordano Lippi. Depositing organization: Scripps California (The Scripps Research Institute). Publication: MicroRNA mechanisms instructing Purkinje cell specification. Zolboot N, Xiao Y, Du JX, Ghanem MM, Choi SY, Junn MJ, Zampa F, Huang Z, MacRae IJ, Lippi G. Neuron. 2025 Apr 1:S0896-6273(25)00181-3. doi: 10.1016/j.neuron.2025.03.009. PubMed 40179877.
Backbone
  Vector backbone: pAAV
  Vector type: AAV
Growth in bacteria
  Bacterial resistance: Ampicillin, 100 μg/mL
  Growth temperature: 37°C
  Growth strain: NEB Stable
  Copy number: High Copy
Gene/Insert
  Gene/Insert name: T6B peptide
  Species: H. sapiens (human)
  Promoter: L7-6
  Tag / fusion protein: FLAG/HA (N terminal on insert)
  Cloning method: Restriction Enzyme; 5′ cloning site XhoI (not destroyed); 3′ cloning site SalI (not destroyed)
Terms and licenses: Academic/Nonprofit Terms; Industry Terms: Not Available to Industry
Depositor comments: Please visit https://doi.org/10.1101/2023.09.28.560023 for bioRxiv preprint.
How to cite: pAAV-L7-6-FLAG-HA-T6B-WT-YFP was a gift from Giordano Lippi (Addgene plasmid # 235141 ; http://n2t.net/addgene:235141 ; RRID:Addgene_235141)
